>Addgene plasmid #175745 | pNUT2 | addgene full sequence | sequence record 365725 | Addgene Partial NGS Result
TCCTGCATCTTTTAATCAAATCCCAAGATGTGTATAAACGCGCCGGTATGTACAGGAAGAGGTTTATACT
AAACTGTTACATTGCAAACGTGGTTTCGTGTGCCAAGTGTGAAAACCGATGTTTAATCAAGGCTCTGACG
CATTTCTACAACCACGACTCCAAGTGTGTGGGTGAAGTCATGCATCTTTTAATCAAATCCCAAGATGTGT
ATAAACCACCAAACTGCCAAAAAATGAAAACTGTCGACAAGCTCTGTCCGTTTGCTGGCAACTGCAAGGG
TCTCAATCCTATTTGTAATTATTGAATAATAAAACAATTATAAATGTCAAATTTGTTTTTTATTAACGAT
ACAAACCAAACGCAACAAGAACATTTGTAGTATTATCTATAATTGAAAACGCGTAGTTATAATCGCTGAG
GTAATATTTAAAATCATTTTCAAATGATTCACAGTTAATTTGCGACAATATAATTTTATTTTCACATAAA
CTAGACGCCTTGTCGTCTTCTTCTTCGTATTCCTTCTCTTTTTCATTTTTCTCTTCATAAAAATTAACAT
AGTTATTATCGTATCCATATATGTATCTATCGTATAGAGTAAATTTTTTGTTGTCATAAATATATATGTC
TTTTTTAATGGGGTGTATAGTACCGCTGCGCATAGTTTTTCTGTAATTTACAACAGTGCTATTTTCTGGT
AGTTCTTCGGAGTGTGTTGCTTTAATTATTAAATTTATATAATCAATGAATTTGGGATCGTCGGTTTTGT
ACAATATGTTGCCGGCATAGTACGCAGCTTCTTCTAGTTCAATTACACCATTTTTTAGCAGCACCGGATT
AACATAACTTTCCAAAATGTTGTACGAACCGTTAAACAAAAACAGTTCACCTCCCTTTTCTATACTATTG
TCTGCGAGCAGTTGTTTGTTGTTAAAAATAACAGCCATTGTAATGAGACGCACAAACTAATATCACAAAC
TGGAAATGTCTATCAATATATAGTTGCTGATGGCCGGCCTATTAATAGTAATCAATTACGGGGTCATTAG
TTCATAGCCCATATATGGAGTTCCGCGTTACATAACTTACGGTAAATGGCCCGCCTGGCTGACCGCCCAA
CGACCCCCGCCCATTGACGTCAATAATGACGTATGTTCCCATAGTAACGCCAATAGGGACTTTCCATTGA
CGTCAATGGGTGGAGTATTTACGGTAAACTGCCCACTTGGCAGTACATCAAGTGTATCATATGCCAAGTC
CGCCCCCTATTGACGTCAATGACGGTAAATGGCCCGCCTGGCATTATGCCCAGTACATGACCTTACGGGA
CTTTCCTACTTGGCAGTACATCTACGTATTAGTCATCGCTATTACCATGCTGATGCGGTTTTGGCAGTAC
ACCAATGGGCGTGGATAGCGGTTTGACTCACGGGGATTTCCAAGTCTCCACCCCATTGACGTCAATGGGA
GTTTGTTTTGGCACCAAAATCAACGGGACTTTCCAAAATGTCGTAATAACCCCGCCCCGTTGACGCAAAT
GGGCGGTAGGCGTGTACGGTGGGAGGTCTATATAAGCAGACGTCGTTTAGTGAACCGTCAGATCACTAGA
TGCTTTATTGCGGTAGTTTATCACAGTTAAATTGCTAACGCCAGTCTCGAACTTAACGTGCAGAAGTTGG
TCGTGAGGCACTGGGCAGGTAAGTATCGGGCCCTTTGTGCGGGGGGAGCGGCTCGGGGCTGTCCGCGGGG
GGACGGCTGCCTTCGGGGGGGACGGGGCAGGGCGGGGTTCGGCTTCTGGCGTGTGACCGGCGGCTCTAGA
GCCTCTGCTAACCATGTTCATGCCTTCTTCTTTTTCCTACAGCTCCTGGGCAACGTGCTGGTTATTGTGC
TGTCTCATCATTTTGGCAAAGAATTGGATCGGACCGAAATTAATACGACTCACTATAGGGGAATTGTGAG
CGGATAACAATTCCCCGGAGTTAATCCGGGACCTTTAATTCAACCCAACACAATATATTATAGTTAAATA
AGAATTATTATCAAATCATTTGTATATTAATTAAAATACTATACTGTAAATTACATTTTATTTACAATCA
AAGGAGATATACCATGGCACACCATCACCACCATCACGGATCTGTGAGCAAGGGCGAGGAGGATAACATG
GCCATCATCAAGGAGTTCATGCGCTTCAAGGTGCACATGGAGGGCTCCGTGAACGGCCACGAGTTCGAGA
TCGAGGGCGAGGGCGAGGGCCGCCCCTACGAGGGCACCCAGACCGCCAAGCTGAAGGTGACCAAGGGTGG
CCCCCTGCCCTTCGCCTGGGACATCCTGTCCCCTCAGTTCATGTACGGCTCCAAGGCCTACGTGAAGCAC
CCCGCCGACATCCCCGACTACTTGAAGCTGTCCTTCCCCGAGGGCTTCAAGTGGGAGCGCGTGATGAACT
TCGAGGACGGCGGCGTGGTGACCGTGACCCAGGACTCCTCCCTGCAGGACGGCGAGTTCATCTACAAGGT
GAAGCTGCGCGGCACCAACTTCCCCTCCGACGGCCCCGTAATGCAGAAGAAGACTATGGGCTGGGAGGCC
TCCTCCGAGCGGATGTACCCCGAGGACGGCGCCCTGAAGGGCGAGATCAAGCAGAGGCTGAAGCTGAAGG
ACGGCGGCCACTACGACGCTGAGGTCAAGACCACCTACAAGGCCAAGAAGCCCGTGCAGCTGCCCGGCGC
CTACAACGTCAACATCAAGTTGGACATCACCTCCCACAACGAGGACTACACCATCGTGGAACAGTACGAA
CGCGCCGAGGGCCGCCACTCCACCGGCGGCATGGACGAGCTGTACAAGGGATCCTTGGCTACTACACTTG
AACGTATTGAGAAGAACTTTGTCATTACTGACCCAAGATTGCCAGATAATCCCATTATATTCGCGTCCGA
TAGTTTCTTGCAGTTGACAGAATATAGCCGTGAAGAAATTTTGGGAAGAAACTGCAGGTTTCTACAAGGT
CCTGAAACTGATCGCGCGACAGTGAGAAAAATTAGAGATGCCATAGATAACCAAACAGAGGTCACTGTTC
AGCTGATTAATTATACAAAGAGTGGTAAAAAGTTCTGGAACCTCTTTCACTTGCAGCCTATGCGAGATCA
GAAGGGAGATGTCCAGTACTTTATTGGGGTTCAGTTGGATGGAACTGAGCATGTCCGAGATGCTGCCGAG
AGAGAGGGAGTCATGCTGATTAAGAAAACTGCAGAAAATATTGATGAGGCGGCAAAAGAACTTAAGCTTC
GGAAGAAGCGCAAGAAAAAATAGCTCGAGCWMYWYYWTCWYSMKCHHCHWYMVHWRVKKVDKWAVMHBMR
SRDGMARRMWKMSYWYSAGAAGGTGGTGGCTGGTGTGGCCAATGCCCTGGCTCACAAATACCACTGAGAT
CGATCTTTTTCCCTCTGCCAAAAATTATGGGGACATCATGAAGCCCCTTGAGCATCTGACTTCTGGCTAA
TAAAGGAAATTTATTTTCATTGCAATAGTGTGTTGGAATTTTTTGTGTCTCTCACTCGGAAGGACATATG
GGAGGGCAAATCATTTAAAACATCAGAATGAGTATTTGGTTTAGAGTTTGGCAACATATGCCCATATGTA
ACTAGCATAACCCCTTGGGGCCTCTAAACGGGTCTTGAGGGGTTTTTTGCTGAAAGCATGCGGAGGAAAT
TCTCCTTGAAGTTTCCCTGGTGTTCAAAGTAAAGGAGTTTGCACCAGACGCACCTCTGTTCACTGGTCCG
GCGTATTAAAACACGATACATTGTTATTAGTACATTTATTAAGCGCTAGATTCTGTGCGTTGTTGATTTA
CAGACAATTGTTGTACGTATTTTAATAATTCATTAAATTTATAATCTTTAGGGTGGTATGTTAGAGCGAA
AATCAAATGATTTTCAGCGTCTTTATATCTGAATTTAAATATTAAATCCTCAATAGATTTGTAAAATAGG
TTTCGATTAGTTTCAAACAAGGGTTGTTTTTCCGAACCGATGGCTGGACTATCTAATGGATTTTCGCTCA
ACGCCACAAAACTTGCCAAATCTTGTAGCAGCAATCTAGCTTTGTCGATATTCGTTTGTGTTTTGTTTTG
TAATAAAGGTTCGACGTCGTTCAAAATATTATGCGCTTTTGTATTTCTTTCATCACTGTCGTTAGTGTAC
AATTGACTCGACGTAAACACGTTAAATAGAGCTTGGACATATTTAACATCGGGCGTGTTAGCTTTATTAG
GCCGATTATCGTCGTCGTCCCAACCCTCGTCGTTAGAAGTTGCTTCCGAAGACGATTTTGCCATAGCCAC
ACGACGCCTATTAATTGTGTCGGCTAACACGTCCGCGATCAAATTTGTAGTTGAGCTTTTTGGAATTGCG
ATCGCATAACTTCGTATAGCATACATTATACGAAGTTATAAGCTCGGAACGCTGCGCTCGGTCGTTCGGC
TGCGGCGAGCGGTATCAGCTCACTCAAAGGCGGTAATACGGTTATCCACAGAATCAGGGGATAACGCAGG
AAAGAACATGTGAGCAAAAGGCCAGCAAAAGGCCAGGAACCGTAAAAAGGCCGCGTTGCTGGCGTTTTTC
CATAGGCTCCGCCCCCTGACGAGCATCACAAAAATCGACGCTCAAGTCAGAGGTGGCGAAACCCGACAGG
ACTATAAAGATACCAGGCGTTTCCCCCTGGAAGCTCCCTCGTGCGCTCTCCTGTTCCGACCCTGCCGCTT
ACCGGATACCTGTCCGCCTTTCTCCCTTCGGGAAGCGTGGCGCTTTCTCATAGCTCACGCTGTAGGTATC
TCAGTTCGGTGTAGGTCGTTCGCTCCAAGCTGGGCTGTGTGCACGAACCCCCCGTTCAGCCCGACCGCTG
CGCCTTATCCGGTAACTATCGTCTTGAGTCCAACCCGGTAAGACACGACTTATCGCCACTGGCAGCAGCC
ACTGGTAACAGGATTAGCAGAGCGAGGTATGTAGGCGGTGCTACAGAGTTCTTGAAGTGGTGGCCTAACT
ACGGCTACACTAGAAGAACAGTATTTGGTATCTGCGCTCTGCTGAAGCCAGTTACCTTCGGAAAAAGAGT
TGGTAGCTCTTGATCCGGCAAACAAACCACCGCTGGTAGCGGTGGTTTTTTTGTTTGCAAGCAGCAGATT
ACGCGCAGAAAAAAAGGATCTCAAGAAGATCCTTTGTTACCAATGCTTAATCAGTGAGGCACCTATCTCA
GCGATCTGTCTATTTCGTTCATCCATAGTTGCCTGACTCCCCGTCGTGTAGATAACTACGATACGGGAGG
GCTTACCATCTGGCCCCAGTGCTGCAATGATACCGCGAGACCCACGCTCACCGGCTCCAGATTTATCAGC
AATAAACCAGCCAGCCGGAAGGGCCGAGCGCAGAAGTGGTCCTGCAACTTTATCCGCCTCCATCCAGTCT
ATTAATTGTTGCCGGGAAGCTAGAGTAAGTAGTTCGCCAGTTAATAGTTTGCGCAACGTTGTTGCCATTG
CTACAGGCATCGTGGTGTCACGCTCGTCGTTTGGTATGGCTTCATTCAGCTCCGGTTCCCAACGATCAAG
GCGAGTTACATGATCCCCCATGTTGTGCAAAAAAGCGGTTAGCTCCTTCGGTCCTCCGATCGTTGTCAGA
AGTAAGTTGGCCGCAGTGTTATCACTCATGGTTATGGCAGCACTGCATAATTCTCTTACTGTCATGCCAT
CCGTAAGATGCTTTTCTGTGACTGGTGAGTACTCAACCAAGTCATTCTGAGAATAGTGTATGCGGCGACC
GAGTTGCTCTTGCCCGGCGTCAATACGGGATAATACCGCGCCACATAGCAGAACTTTAAAAGTGCTCATC
ATTGGAAAACGTTCTTCGGGGCGAAAACTCTCAAGGATCTTACCGCTGTTGAGATCCAGTTCGATGTAAC
CCACTCGTGCACCCAACTGATCTTCAGCATCTTTTACTTTCACCAGCGTTTCTGGGTGAGCAAAAACAGG
AAGGCAAAATGCCGCAAAAAAGGGAATAAGGGCGACACGGAAATGTTGAATACTCATACTCTTCCTTTTT
CAATATTATTGAAGCATTTATCAGGGTTATTGTCTCATGTCCGCGCGTT
Features (pLannotate 1.2.2; 17 found; start..end, strand, type, name):
      4..39      +  CDS            lef2 (fragment): baculovirus late expression factor 2
    181..1008    +  misc_recomb    baculovirus recombination region (lef2/ORF603): contains ORF603 and part of lef2
   1020..1379    +  enhancer       CMV enhancer (fragment): human cytomegalovirus immediate early enhancer
   1381..1580    +  promoter       CMV promoter: human cytomegalovirus (CMV) immediate early promoter
   1732..1862    +  intron         chimeric intron (fragment): chimera between introns from chicken β-actin and rabbit β-globin
   1931..1949    +  promoter       T7 promoter: promoter for bacteriophage T7 RNA polymerase
   1950..1974    +  protein_bind   lac operator: The lac repressor binds to the lac operator to inhibit transcription in E. coli. This inhibition can be relieved by adding lactose or isopropyl-β-D-thiogalactopyranoside (IPTG). lac repressor encoded by lacI
   1990..2099    +  promoter       p10 promoter: baculovirus promoter for expression in insect cells
   2144..2848    +  CDS            mCherry: mCherry is a basic (constitutively fluorescent) red fluorescent protein published in 2004, derived from Discosoma sp.. It is reported to be a very rapidly-maturing monomer with low acid sensitivity.
   2876..3193    +  CDS            miniSOG: miniSOG is a basic (constitutively fluorescent) cyan fluorescent protein published in 2011, derived from Arabidopsis thaliana. It requires the cofactor flavin for fluorescence.
   3499..3554    +  polyA_signal   β-globin poly(A) signal: rabbit β-globin polyadenylation signal (Gil and Proudfoot, 1987)
   3642..3689    +  terminator     T7 terminator: transcription terminator for bacteriophage T7 RNA polymerase
   3702..4407    +  misc_recomb    baculovirus recombination region (ORF1629): contains part of ORF1629
   4416..4449    +  protein_bind   loxP: Cre-mediated recombination occurs in the 8-bp core sequence (GCATACAT). Cre recombinase
   4617..5204    -  rep_origin     ori: high-copy-number ColE1/pMB1/pBR322/pUC origin of replication
   5217..6077    -  CDS            AmpR: β-lactamase; bla; confers resistance to ampicillin, carbenicillin, and related antibiotics
   6078..6129    -  promoter       AmpR promoter (fragment): bla
