[The description below was written by a language model from this plasmid's Addgene catalogue record and pLannotate feature annotations shown in this document.]
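Description:
pNUT2 is a mammalian expression plasmid of about 6.1 kb built on the pTriEx backbone. It encodes a single-component, light-controlled nucleolus-targeting tool. The synthetic insert of roughly 1.2 kb fuses the red fluorescent protein mCherry to a LOV2 photosensory domain, followed by a nucleolar localization signal (NoLS) taken from human NF-κB-inducing kinase. The automated annotation labels the segment just downstream of mCherry as miniSOG. This most likely reflects sequence similarity, since miniSOG is itself an engineered LOV2 domain, so the hit probably corresponds to the LOV2 module named in the catalogue entry rather than a separate reporter. The NoLS is not annotated. In LOV2-based designs of this kind, a peptide appended to the domain is generally masked in the dark and exposed on blue-light illumination. Here that would drive the fusion into the nucleolus, with mCherry reporting its position.

The backbone carries the multi-host promoter arrangement typical of pTriEx. A CMV enhancer, an annotated CMV promoter and a chimeric β-actin/β-globin intron drive expression in mammalian cells. A T7 promoter with a lac operator allows inducible expression in E. coli, and a p10 promoter serves insect cells. Transcripts end at a rabbit β-globin polyadenylation signal and a T7 terminator. Flanking lef2/ORF603 and ORF1629 regions permit recombination into a baculovirus genome, and a single loxP site lies next to them. The plasmid is propagated in bacteria through a ColE1/pUC-type origin with ampicillin selection. The catalogue lists it as low copy, although this origin type is annotated as high copy. The plasmid is intended for optical control and imaging of protein delivery and partitioning in the nucleolus.
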