Addgene plasmid #175745: pNUT2
Purpose: Single-component photo-inducible (LOV2-based) nucleolus-targeting tool 2
Depositing lab: Yubin Zhou. Depositing organization: Texas A&M University. Publication: Optical control of protein delivery and partitioning in the nucleolus. Tan P, Hong T, Cai X, Li W, Huang Y, He L, Zhou Y. Nucleic Acids Res. 2022 Mar 23. pii: 6553118. doi: 10.1093/nar/gkac191. PubMed 35325178.
Backbone
  Vector backbone: pTriEx
  Total vector size (bp): 6137
  Vector type: Mammalian Expression
Growth in bacteria
  Bacterial resistance: Ampicillin, 100 μg/mL
  Growth temperature: 37°C
  Growth strain: DH5alpha
  Copy number: Low Copy
Gene/Insert
  Gene/Insert name: mCherry-LOV2-NoLS (human nuclear factor-κB inducing kinase) (alt name: pNUT2)
  Species: Synthetic
  Insert size (bp): 1200
  Tag / fusion protein: mCherry
  Cloning method: Restriction Enzyme; 5′ cloning site HindIII (destroyed during cloning); 3′ cloning site XhoI (not destroyed)
  Sequencing primers: 5′ T7: TAATACGACTCACTATAGGG
Terms and licenses: Academic/Nonprofit Terms; Industry Terms: Not Available to Industry
How to cite: pNUT2 was a gift from Yubin Zhou (Addgene plasmid # 175745 ; http://n2t.net/addgene:175745 ; RRID:Addgene_175745)
